Addgene plasmid #227255: qTAG-C-mStayGold-Zeo
Purpose: (Empty Backbone) Empty C-terminus donor cassette. Integrate homology arms to target the C-terminus insertion of a mStayGold-2A-Zeo cassette
Depositing lab: Laurence Pelletier. Publication: qTAG: an adaptable plasmid scaffold for CRISPR-based endogenous tagging. Philip R, Sharma A, Matellan L, Erpf AC, Hsu WH, Tkach JM, Wyatt HDM, Pelletier L. EMBO J. 2024 Dec 12. doi: 10.1038/s44318-024-00337-5. PubMed 39668248.
Backbone
  Vector backbone: pUC19
  Backbone manufacturer: Invitrogen
  Backbone size (bp): 2686
  Vector type: Mammalian Expression, CRISPR ; Donor Cassette
  Selectable markers: Zeocin
Growth in bacteria
  Bacterial resistance: Ampicillin, 100 μg/mL
  Growth temperature: 37°C
  Growth strain: DH5alpha
  Copy number: High Copy
Gene/Insert
  Gene/Insert name: None
Terms and licenses: Academic/Nonprofit Terms; Industry Terms: Not Available to Industry
How to cite: qTAG-C-mStayGold-Zeo was a gift from Laurence Pelletier (Addgene plasmid # 227255 ; http://n2t.net/addgene:227255 ; RRID:Addgene_227255)
