[The description below was written by a language model from this plasmid's Addgene catalogue record and pLannotate feature annotations shown in this document.]
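Description:
qTAG-C-mStayGold-Zeo is an empty donor-template plasmid from the qTAG series for CRISPR-based endogenous tagging in mammalian cells. It is built on a pUC19 backbone and is about 4 kb in the sequenced record. In E. coli it replicates from the high-copy ColE1/pUC origin and is selected with ampicillin through the AmpR (β-lactamase) gene and its own promoter. Remnants of the pUC19 lac region (lacZα fragment, lac promoter, operator and CAP site) flank the cassette, and short bom, rop and lacI fragments are backbone leftovers with no stated function here.

The payload is a promoterless C-terminal tagging cassette described as mStayGold-2A-Zeo. No gene of interest is present. The user clones homology arms on either side so that homology-directed repair at a Cas9-induced break places the cassette in frame at the 3′ end of a chosen coding sequence. The endogenous promoter then drives a single transcript encoding the target protein fused to the green fluorescent protein mStayGold, followed by a 2A peptide that releases the ble product conferring Zeocin resistance, so drug selection should enrich for in-frame integrations at expressed loci.

The feature table annotates ble flanked by lox71 and lox66 sites, an arrangement that would allow Cre-mediated removal of the resistance marker after selection. The automated annotation did not detect mStayGold or the 2A element, which presumably lie in the unannotated stretch upstream of lox71, and no mammalian promoter or polyadenylation signal is annotated.
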