Features (pLannotate 1.2.2; 13 found; start..end, strand, type, name):
    137..236     +  misc_feature   bom (fragment): basis of mobility region from pBR322
    242..399     -  CDS            lacZα (fragment): LacZα fragment of β-galactosidase; lacZ fragment
   1200..1233    +  protein_bind   lox71: Left element (LE) mutant of loxP (Araki et al., 2010). Cre-mediated recombination occurs in the 8-bp core sequence (GCATACAT). Cre recombinase
   1308..1679    +  CDS            ble: BLE_STRHI - Experimental evidence at protein level: Swiss-Prot protein existence level 1. Binding protein with a strong affinity to the bleomycin family of antibiotics. From Streptoalloteichus hindustanus.
   1686..1719    +  protein_bind   lox66: Right element (RE) mutant of loxP (Araki et al., 2010). Cre-mediated recombination occurs in the 8-bp core sequence (GCATACAT). Cre recombinase
   1788..1804    -  protein_bind   lac operator: The lac repressor binds to the lac operator to inhibit transcription in E. coli. This inhibition can be relieved by adding lactose or isopropyl-β-D-thiogalactopyranoside (IPTG). lac repressor encoded by lacI
   1812..1842    -  promoter       lac promoter: promoter for the E. coli lac operon
   1857..1878    -  protein_bind   CAP binding site: CAP binding activates transcription in the presence of cAMP. E. coli catabolite activator protein
   1891..1983    -  CDS            lacI (fragment): lac repressor; lacI; The lac repressor binds to the lac operator to inhibit transcription in E. coli. This inhibition can be relieved by adding lactose or isopropyl-β-D-thiogalactopyranoside (IPTG).
   2166..2754    -  rep_origin     ori: high-copy-number ColE1/pMB1/pBR322/pUC origin of replication
   2925..3785    -  CDS            AmpR: β-lactamase; bla; confers resistance to ampicillin, carbenicillin, and related antibiotics
   3786..3890    -  promoter       AmpR promoter: bla
   3985..35      +  CDS            rop (fragment) (across the origin): Rop protein, which maintains plasmids at low copy number; rop
>Addgene plasmid #227255 | qTAG-C-mStayGold-Zeo | addgene full sequence | sequence record 451987 | Addgene NGS Result
TCGCGCGTTTCGGTGATGACGGTGAAAACCTCTGACACATGCAGCTCCCGGAGACGGTCACAGCTTGTCT
GTAAGCGGATGCCGGGAGCAGACAAGCCCGTCAGGGCGCGTCAGCGGGTGTTGGCGGGTGTCGGGGCTGG
CTTAACTATGCGGCATCAGAGCAGATTGTACTGAGAGTGCACCATATGCGGTGTGAAATACCGCACAGAT
GCGTAAGGAGAAAATACCGCATCAGGCGCCATTCGCCATTCAGGCTGCGCAACTGTTGGGAAGGGCGATC
GGTGCGGGCCTCTTCGCTATTACGCCAGCTGGCGAAAGGGGGATGTGCTGCAAGGCGATTAAGTTGGGTA
ACGCCAGGGTTTTCCCAGTCACGACGTTGTAAAACGACGGCCAGTGAATTCGGAGGAAGCGGAGGATCTG
GCGGTACCGGAGGTGGCGGAAGCATGGTGTCTACAGGCGAGGAACTGTTTACCGGCGTGGTGCCCTTCAA
GTTCCAGCTGAAGGGCACCATCAACGGCAAGAGCTTCACCGTGGAAGGCGAGGGCGAGGGCAATAGCCAC
GAGGGCAGCCACAAAGGCAAGTATGTGTGCACCAGCGGCAAACTGCCAATGTCTTGGGCCGCCCTGGGAA
CTAGCTTCGGCTATGGCATGAAATACTATACCAAGTACCCCAGCGGCCTGAAAAACTGGTTCCACGAGGT
GATGCCTGAGGGCTTCACCTACGACAGACACATCCAGTACAAGGGCGACGGCAGCATCCACGCCAAGCAC
CAGCACTTCATGAAGAACGGCACCTACCACAACATCGTGGAGTTCACCGGCCAGGACTTCAAGGAGAACA
GCCCCGTGCTGACCGGCGACATGGACGTGAGCCTGCCCAACGAGGTGCAGCACATCCCCATTGATGACGG
CGTGGAGTGCACAGTGACCCTGCAGTACCCTCTGCTGAGCGACGAAAGCAAGTGCGTGGAAGCCTATCAG
AACACCATCATCAAGCCCCTGCACAATCAGCCAGCCCCCGATGTGCCATTTCACTGGATCAGAAAGCAGT
ACACCCAGAGCAAGGACGACACCGAGGAGAGAGACCACATCATCCAGAGCGAGACCCTGGAGGCCCACCT
GGGAGGTGGCGGTTCCGGCAAGCCCATCCCCAACCCCCTGCTGGGCCTGGACAGCACCGGAGGTGGCGGA
TCAACGCGTTACCGTTCGTATAGCATACATTATACGAAGTTATCTGGATCCGGAGCTACTAACTTCAGCC
TGCTGAAGCAGGCCGGAGACGTGGAGGAGAACCCTGGACCTTCTAGAATGGCCAAGTTGACCAGTGCCGT
TCCGGTGCTCACCGCGCGCGACGTCGCCGGAGCGGTCGAGTTCTGGACCGACCGGCTCGGGTTCAGCCGG
GACTTCGTGGAGGACGACTTCGCCGGTGTGGTCCGGGACGACGTGACCCTGTTCATCAGCGCGGTCCAGG
ACCAGGTGGTGCCGGACAACACCCTGGCCTGGGTGTGGGTGCGCGGCCTGGACGAGCTGTACGCCGAGTG
GTCGGAGGTCGTGTCCACGAACTTCCGGGACGCCTCCGGGCCGGCCATGACCGAGATCGGCGAGCAGCCG
TGGGGGCGGGAGTTCGCCCTGCGCGACCCGGCCGGCAACTGCGTGCACTTCGTGGCCGAGGAGCAGGACC
CCGGGATAACTTCGTATAGCATACATTATACGAACGGTAGCCTCGAGACCGGTAAGAGCAAGTGAAAGCT
TGGCGTAATCATGGTCATAGCTGTTTCCTGTGTGAAATTGTTATCCGCTCACAATTCCACACAACATACG
AGCCGGAAGCATAAAGTGTAAAGCCTGGGGTGCCTAATGAGTGAGCTAACTCACATTAATTGCGTTGCGC
TCACTGCCCGCTTTCCAGTCGGGAAACCTGTCGTGCCAGCTGCATTAATGAATCGGCCAACGCGCGGGGA
GAGGCGGTTTGCGTATTGGGCGCTCTTCCGCTTCCTCGCTCACTGACTCGCTGCGCTCGGTCGTTCGGCT
GCGGCGAGCGGTATCAGCTCACTCAAAGGCGGTAATACGGTTATCCACAGAATCAGGGGATAACGCAGGA
AAGAACATGTGAGCAAAAGGCCAGCAAAAGGCCAGGAACCGTAAAAAGGCCGCGTTGCTGGCGTTTTTCC
ATAGGCTCCGCCCCCCTGACGAGCATCACAAAAATCGACGCTCAAGTCAGAGGTGGCGAAACCCGACAGG
ACTATAAAGATACCAGGCGTTTCCCCCTGGAAGCTCCCTCGTGCGCTCTCCTGTTCCGACCCTGCCGCTT
ACCGGATACCTGTCCGCCTTTCTCCCTTCGGGAAGCGTGGCGCTTTCTCATAGCTCACGCTGTAGGTATC
TCAGTTCGGTGTAGGTCGTTCGCTCCAAGCTGGGCTGTGTGCACGAACCCCCCGTTCAGCCCGACCGCTG
CGCCTTATCCGGTAACTATCGTCTTGAGTCCAACCCGGTAAGACACGACTTATCGCCACTGGCAGCAGCC
ACTGGTAACAGGATTAGCAGAGCGAGGTATGTAGGCGGTGCTACAGAGTTCTTGAAGTGGTGGCCTAACT
ACGGCTACACTAGAAGAACAGTATTTGGTATCTGCGCTCTGCTGAAGCCAGTTACCTTCGGAAAAAGAGT
TGGTAGCTCTTGATCCGGCAAACAAACCACCGCTGGTAGCGGTGGTTTTTTTGTTTGCAAGCAGCAGATT
ACGCGCAGAAAAAAAGGATCTCAAGAAGATCCTTTGATCTTTTCTACGGGGTCTGACGCTCAGTGGAACG
AAAACTCACGTTAAGGGATTTTGGTCATGAGATTATCAAAAAGGATCTTCACCTAGATCCTTTTAAATTA
AAAATGAAGTTTTAAATCAATCTAAAGTATATATGAGTAAACTTGGTCTGACAGTTACCAATGCTTAATC
AGTGAGGCACCTATCTCAGCGATCTGTCTATTTCGTTCATCCATAGTTGCCTGACTCCCCGTCGTGTAGA
TAACTACGATACGGGAGGGCTTACCATCTGGCCCCAGTGCTGCAATGATACCGCGAGACCCACGCTCACC
GGCTCCAGATTTATCAGCAATAAACCAGCCAGCCGGAAGGGCCGAGCGCAGAAGTGGTCCTGCAACTTTA
TCCGCCTCCATCCAGTCTATTAATTGTTGCCGGGAAGCTAGAGTAAGTAGTTCGCCAGTTAATAGTTTGC
GCAACGTTGTTGCCATTGCTACAGGCATCGTGGTGTCACGCTCGTCGTTTGGTATGGCTTCATTCAGCTC
CGGTTCCCAACGATCAAGGCGAGTTACATGATCCCCCATGTTGTGCAAAAAAGCGGTTAGCTCCTTCGGT
CCTCCGATCGTTGTCAGAAGTAAGTTGGCCGCAGTGTTATCACTCATGGTTATGGCAGCACTGCATAATT
CTCTTACTGTCATGCCATCCGTAAGATGCTTTTCTGTGACTGGTGAGTACTCAACCAAGTCATTCTGAGA
ATAGTGTATGCGGCGACCGAGTTGCTCTTGCCCGGCGTCAATACGGGATAATACCGCGCCACATAGCAGA
ACTTTAAAAGTGCTCATCATTGGAAAACGTTCTTCGGGGCGAAAACTCTCAAGGATCTTACCGCTGTTGA
GATCCAGTTCGATGTAACCCACTCGTGCACCCAACTGATCTTCAGCATCTTTTACTTTCACCAGCGTTTC
TGGGTGAGCAAAAACAGGAAGGCAAAATGCCGCAAAAAAGGGAATAAGGGCGACACGGAAATGTTGAATA
CTCATACTCTTCCTTTTTCAATATTATTGAAGCATTTATCAGGGTTATTGTCTCATGAGCGGATACATAT
TTGAATGTATTTAGAAAAATAAACAAATAGGGGTTCCGCGCACATTTCCCCGAAAAGTGCCACCTGACGT
CTAAGAAACCATTATTATCATGACATTAACCTATAAAAATAGGCGTATCACGAGGCCCTTTCGTC
